Addgene plasmid #80071: GFP-BLM DM
Purpose: Expression of a sumo-mutant form GFP-BLM with K317R and K331R sumo-site mutations
Depositing lab: Nathan Ellis. Depositing organization: Memorial Sloan-Kettering Cancer Center. Publication: Intra-nuclear trafficking of the BLM helicase to DNA damage-induced foci is regulated by SUMO modification. Eladad S, Ye TZ, Hu P, Leversha M, Beresten S, Matunis MJ, Ellis NA. Hum Mol Genet. 2005 May 15;14(10):1351-65. Epub 2005 Apr 13. 10.1093/hmg/ddi145 PubMed 15829507.
Backbone
  Vector backbone: EGFP-C1
  Backbone manufacturer: CLONTECH
  Backbone size w/o insert (bp): 4731
  Total vector size (bp): 9112
  Modifications to backbone: Inserted at Sal1 site
  Vector type: Mammalian Expression
  Selectable markers: Neomycin (select with G418)
Growth in bacteria
  Bacterial resistance: Kanamycin, 50 μg/mL
  Growth temperature: 37°C
  Growth strain: DH5alpha
  Copy number: High Copy
Gene/Insert
  Gene/Insert name: BLM
  Species: H. sapiens (human)
  Mutation: K317R (AAA>AGA) and K331R (AAA>AGA)
  GenBank ID: U39817.1 NP_000048.1
  Entrez Gene: BLM (a.k.a. BS, MGRISCE1, RECQ2, RECQL2, RECQL3)
  Tag / fusion protein: GFP-BLM (N terminal on insert)
  Cloning method: Restriction Enzyme; 5′ cloning site SalI (not destroyed); 3′ cloning site None (unknown if destroyed)
  Sequencing primers: 5′ not sure; 3′ not sure
Terms and licenses: Academic/Nonprofit Terms; Industry Terms: Not Available to Industry
How to cite: GFP-BLM DM was a gift from Nathan Ellis (Addgene plasmid # 80071 ; http://n2t.net/addgene:80071 ; RRID:Addgene_80071)
