[The description below was written by a language model from this plasmid's Addgene catalogue record and pLannotate feature annotations shown in this document.]
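Description:
GFP-BLM DM is a 9.1 kb mammalian expression plasmid built on the Clontech EGFP-C1 backbone. It encodes human BLM, the RecQ-family 3'-5' DNA helicase involved in replication, double-strand break repair and suppression of sister chromatid exchange, fused at its N-terminus to EGFP. The BLM coding sequence was inserted at the SalI site of the multiple cloning site, so that it lies downstream of EGFP and is separated from it by a short stretch of residual polylinker. The fusion is transcribed from the human cytomegalovirus immediate early enhancer and promoter and terminated by the SV40 polyadenylation signal. "DM" denotes a double mutant: the construct derives from the parental GFP-BLM plasmid and carries K317R and K331R substitutions, each a single AAA-to-AGA codon change, which replace the two lysines recorded as SUMO sites with arginine.

The plasmid is propagated in E. coli through a high-copy ColE1/pUC-type origin, and an f1 origin is also present. A single Tn5 aminoglycoside phosphotransferase (NeoR/KanR) gene provides both selections. It sits behind tandem bacterial (bla) and SV40 early promoters and is followed by the HSV TK polyadenylation signal, giving kanamycin resistance in bacteria and G418 resistance in transfected mammalian cells. The short large T antigen, ble and bGH poly(A) fragments in the annotation are probably backbone remnants or chance matches rather than functional parts.

The construct expresses a fluorescent SUMO-site mutant of BLM in mammalian cells. According to the associated study, it serves to test how SUMO modification regulates intranuclear trafficking of BLM to DNA damage-induced foci, typically by comparison with wild-type GFP-BLM.
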