Features (pLannotate 1.2.2; 16 found; start..end, strand, type, name):
     61..364     +  enhancer       CMV enhancer: human cytomegalovirus immediate early enhancer
    365..568     +  promoter       CMV promoter: human cytomegalovirus (CMV) immediate early promoter
    613..1329    +  CDS            EGFP: EGFP is a basic (constitutively fluorescent) green fluorescent protein published in 1996, derived from Aequorea victoria. It is reported to be a rapidly-maturing weak dimer with moderate acid sensitivity.
   1330..1373    +  misc_feature   MCS (fragment): multiple cloning site
   1387..5637    +  CDS            BLM (sequence partly withheld): BLM_HUMAN - Also known as RECQ2, RECQL3. Experimental evidence at protein level: Swiss-Prot protein existence level 1. ATP-dependent DNA helicase that unwinds single- and double- stranded DNA in a 3'-5' direction (PubMed:9388193, PubMed:24816114, PubMed:25901030). Participates in DNA replication and repair (PubMed:12019152, PubMed:21325134, PubMed:23509288). Involved in 5'-end resection of DNA during double-strand break (DSB) repair: unwinds DNA and recruits DNA2 which mediates the cleavage of 5'-ssDNA (PubMed:21325134). Negatively regulates sister chromatid exchange (SCE) (PubMed:25901030). S
   5751..5776    +  misc_feature   MCS (fragment): multiple cloning site
   5793..5877    +  CDS            large T antigen (fragment): large T antigen from SV40 (simian virus 40)
   5900..6021    +  polyA_signal   SV40 poly(A) signal: SV40 polyadenylation signal
   6055..6483    -  rep_origin     f1 ori (sequence partly withheld): f1 bacteriophage origin of replication; arrow indicates direction of (+) strand synthesis
   6510..6614    +  promoter       AmpR promoter: bla
   6616..6973    +  promoter       SV40 promoter: SV40 enhancer and early promoter
   7008..7802    +  CDS            NeoR/KanR: aminoglycoside phosphotransferase from Tn5; aph(3')-II (or nptII); confers resistance to neomycin, kanamycin, and G418 (Geneticin®)
   7823..7975    +  CDS            ble (fragment): BLE_KLEPN - Experimental evidence at protein level: Swiss-Prot protein existence level 1. Binding protein with a strong affinity to the bleomycin family of antibiotics. Binds to CL990; an antimitotic-antibiotic compound. From Klebsiella pneumoniae.
   8034..8081    +  polyA_signal   HSV TK poly(A) signal: herpes simplex virus thymidine kinase polyadenylation signal (Cole and Stacy, 1985)
   8172..8188    -  polyA_signal   bGH poly(A) signal (fragment): bovine growth hormone polyadenylation signal
   8410..8998    +  rep_origin     ori: high-copy-number ColE1/pMB1/pBR322/pUC origin of replication
>Addgene plasmid #80071 | GFP-BLM DM | depositor full sequence | sequence record 150335 | Derived from GFP-BLM; contains K317R (AAA>AGA) and K331R (AAA>AGA) sumo site mutations
TAGTTATTAATAGTAATCAATTACGGGGTCATTAGTTCATAGCCCATATATGGAGTTCCGCGTTACATAA
CTTACGGTAAATGGCCCGCCTGGCTGACCGCCCAACGACCCCCGCCCATTGACGTCAATAATGACGTATG
TTCCCATAGTAACGCCAATAGGGACTTTCCATTGACGTCAATGGGTGGAGTATTTACGGTAAACTGCCCA
CTTGGCAGTACATCAAGTGTATCATATGCCAAGTACGCCCCCTATTGACGTCAATGACGGTAAATGGCCC
GCCTGGCATTATGCCCAGTACATGACCTTATGGGACTTTCCTACTTGGCAGTACATCTACGTATTAGTCA
TCGCTATTACCATGGTGATGCGGTTTTGGCAGTACATCAATGGGCGTGGATAGCGGTTTGACTCACGGGG
ATTTCCAAGTCTCCACCCCATTGACGTCAATGGGAGTTTGTTTTGGCACCAAAATCAACGGGACTTTCCA
AAATGTCGTAACAACTCCGCCCCATTGACGCAAATGGGCGGTAGGCGTGTACGGTGGGAGGTCTATATAA
GCAGAGCTGGTTTAGTGAACCGTCAGATCCGCTAGCGCTACCGGTCGCCACCATGGTGAGCAAGGGCGAG
GAGCTGTTCACCGGGGTGGTGCCCATCCTGGTCGAGCTGGACGGCGACGTAAACGGCCACAAGTTCAGCG
TGTCCGGCGAGGGCGAGGGCGATGCCACCTACGGCAAGCTGACCCTGAAGTTCATCTGCACCACCGGCAA
GCTGCCCGTGCCCTGGCCCACCCTCGTGACCACCCTGACCTACGGCGTGCAGTGCTTCAGCCGCTACCCC
GACCACATGAAGCAGCACGACTTCTTCAAGTCCGCCATGCCCGAAGGCTACGTCCAGGAGCGCACCATCT
TCTTCAAGGACGACGGCAACTACAAGACCCGCGCCGAGGTGAAGTTCGAGGGCGACACCCTGGTGAACCG
CATCGAGCTGAAGGGCATCGACTTCAAGGAGGACGGCAACATCCTGGGGCACAAGCTGGAGTACAACTAC
AACAGCCACAACGTCTATATCATGGCCGACAAGCAGAAGAACGGCATCAAGGTGAACTTCAAGATCCGCC
ACAACATCGAGGACGGCAGCGTGCAGCTCGCCGACCACTACCAGCAGAACACCCCCATCGGCGACGGCCC
CGTGCTGCTGCCCGACAACCACTACCTGAGCACCCAGTCCGCCCTGAGCAAAGACCCCAACGAGAAGCGC
GATCACATGGTCCTGCTGGAGTTCGTGACCGCCGCCGGGATCACTCTCGGCATGGACGAGCTGTACAAGT
CCGGACTCAGATCTCGAGCTCAAGCTTCGAATTCTGCAGTCGAGATCGAGGGTAGAATGGCTGCTGTTCC
TCAAAATAATCTACAGGAGCAACTAGAACGTCACTCAGCCAGAACACTTAATAATAAATTAAGTCTTTCA
AAACCAAAATTTTCAGGTTTCACTTTTAAAAAGAAAACATCTTCAGATAACAATGTATCTGTAACTAATG
TGTCAGTAGCAAAAACACCTGTATTAAGAAATAAAGATGTTAATGTTACCGAAGACTTTTCCTTCAGTGA
ACCTCTACCCAACACCACAAATCAGCAAAGGGTCAAGGACTTCTTTAAAAATGCTCCAGCAGGACAGGAA
ACACAGAGAGGTGGATCAAAATCATTATTGCCAGATTTCTTGCAGACTCCGAAGGAAGTTGTATGCACTA
CCCAAAACACACCAACTGTAAAGAAATCCCGGGATACTGCTCTCAAGAAATTAGAATTTAGTTCTTCACC
AGATTCTTTAAGTACCATCAATGATTGGGATGATATGGATGACTTTGATACTTCTGAGACTTCAAAATCA
TTTGTTACACCACCCCAAAGTCACTTTGTAAGAGTAAGCACTGCTCAGAAATCAAAAAAGGGTAAGAGAA
ACTTTTTTAAAGCACAGCTTTATACAACAAACACAGTAAAGACTGATTTGCCTCCACCCTCCTCTGAAAG
CGAGCAAATAGATTTGACTGAGGAACAGAAGGATGACTCAGAATGGTTAAGCAGCGATGTGATTTGCATC
GATGATGGCCCCATTGCTGAAGTGCATATAAATGAAGATGCTCAGGAAAGTGACTCTCTGAAAACTCATT
TGGAAGATGAAAGAGATAATAGCGAAAAGAAGAAGAATTTGGAAGAAGCTGAATTACATTCAACTGAGAA
AGTTCCATGTATTGAATTTGATGATGATGATTATGATACGGATTTTGTTCCACCTTCTCCAGAAGAAATT
ATTTCTGCTTCTTCTTCCTCTTCAAGATGCCTTAGTACGTTAAAGGACCTTGACACATCTGACAGAAGAG
AGGATGTTCTTAGCACATCAAAAGATCTTTTGTCAAAACCTGAGAAAATGAGTATGCAGGAGCTGAATCC
AGAAACCAGCACAGACTGTGACGCT
[150 nt withheld, positions 2476-2625]
GTAGATTTTAATAAAAGTGATGCCAGTCTTCTTGGCTCATTGTGGAGATACAGGCCTGATTCACTTGATG
GCCCTATGGAGGGTGATTCCTGCCCTACAGGGAATTCTATGAAGGAGTTAAATTTTTCACACCTTCCCTC
AAATTCTGTTTCTCCTGGGGACTGTTTACTGACTACCACCCTAGGAAAGACAGGATTCTCTGCCACCAGG
AAGAATCTTTTTGAAAGGCCTTTATTCAATACCCATTTACAGAAGTCCTTTGTAAGTAGCAACTGGGCTG
AAACACCAAGACTAGGAAAAAAAAATGAAAGCTCTTATTTCCCAGGAAATGTTCTCACAAGCACTGCTGT
GAAAGATCAGAATAAACATACTGCTTCAATAAATGACTTAGAAAGAGAAACCCAACCTTCCTATGATATT
GATAATTTTGACATAGATGACTTTGATGATGATGATGACTGGGAAGACATAATGCATAATTTAGCAGCCA
GCAAATCTTCCACAGCTGCCTATCAACCCATCAAGGAAGGTCGGCCAATTAAATCAGTATCAGAAAGACT
TTCCTCAGCCAAGACAGACTGTCTTCCAGTGTCATCTACTGCTCAAAATATAAACTTCTCAGAGTCAATT
CAGAATTATACTGACAAGTCAGCACAAAATTTAGCATCCAGAAATCTGAAACATGAGCGTTTCCAAAGTC
TTAGTTTTCCTCATACAAAGGAAATGATGAAGATTTTTCATAAAAAATTTGGCCTGCATAATTTTAGAAC
TAATCAGCTAGAGGCGATCAATGCTGCACTGCTTGGTGAAGACTGTTTTATCCTGATGCCGACTGGAGGT
GGTAAGAGTTTGTGTTACCAGCTCCCTGCCTGTGTTTCTCCTGGGGTCACTGTTGTCATTTCTCCCTTGA
GATCACTTATCGTAGATCAAGTCCAAAAGCTGACTTCCTTGGATATTCCAGCTACATATCTGACAGGTGA
TAAGACTGACTCAGAAGCTACAAATATTTACCTCCAGTTATCAAAAAAAGACCCAATCATAAAACTTCTA
TATGTCACTCCAGAAAAGATCTGTGCAAGTAACAGACTCATTTCTACTCTGGAGAATCTCTATGAGAGGA
AGCTCTTGGCACGTTTTGTTATTGATGAAGCACATTGTGTCAGTCAGTGGGGACATGATTTTCGTCAAGA
TTACAAAAGAATGAATATGCTTCGCCAGAAGTTTCCTTCTGTTCCGGTGATGGCTCTTACGGCCACAGCT
AATCCCAGGGTACAGAAGGACATCCTGACTCAGCTGAAGATTCTCAGACCTCAGGTGTTTAGCATGAGCT
TTAACAGACATAATCTGAAATACTATGTATTACCGAAAAAGCCTAAAAAGGTGGCATTTGATTGCCTAGA
ATGGATCAGAAAGCACCACCCATATGATTCAGGGATAATTTACTGCCTCTCCAGGCGAGAATGTGACACC
ATGGCTGACACGTTACAGAGAGATGGGCTCGCTGCTCTTGCTTACCATGCTGGCCTCAGTGATTCTGCCA
GAGATGAAGTGCAGCAGAAGTGGATTAATCAGGATGGCTGTCAGGTTATCTGTGCTACAATTGCATTTGG
AATGGGGATTGACAAACCGGACGTGCGATTTGTGATTCATGCATCTCTCCCTAAATCTGTGGAGGGTTAC
TACCAAGAATCTGGCAGAGCTGGAAGAGATGGGGAAATATCTCACTGCCTGCTTTTCTATACCTATCATG
ATGTGACCAGACTGAAAAGACTTATAATGATGGAAAAAGATGGAAACCATCATACAAGAGAAACTCACTT
CAATAATTTGTATAGCATGGTACATTACTGTGAAAATATAACGGAATGCAGGAGAATACAGCTTTTGGCC
TACTTTGGTGAAAATGGATTTAATCCTGATTTTTGTAAGAAACACCCAGATGTTTCTTGTGATAATTGCT
GTAAAACAAAGGATTATAAAACAAGAGATGTGACTGACGATGTGAAAAGTATTGTAAGATTTGTTCAAGA
ACATAGTTCATCACAAGGAATGAGAAATATAAAACATGTAGGTCCTTCTGGAAGATTTACTATGAATATG
CTGGTCGACATTTTCTTGGGGAGTAAGAGTGCAAAAATCCAGTCAGGTATATTTGGAAAAGGATCTGCTT
ATTCACGACACAATGCCGAAAGACTTTTTAAAAAGCTGATACTTGACAAGATTTTGGATGAAGACTTATA
TATCAATGCCAATGACCAGGCGATCGCTTATGTGATGCTCGGAAATAAAGCCCAAACTGTACTAAATGGC
AATTTAAAGGTAGACTTTATGGAAACAGAAAATTCCAGCAGTGTGAAAAAACAAAAAGCGTTAGTAGCAA
AAGTGTCTCAGAGGGAAGAGATGGTTAAAAAATGTCTTGGAGAACTTACAGAAGTCTGCAAATCTCTGGG
GAAAGTTTTTGGTGTCCATTACTTCAATATTTTTAATACCGTCACTCTCAAGAAGCTTGCAGAATCTTTA
TCTTCTGATCCTGAGGTTTTGCTTCAAATTGATGGTGTTACTGAAGACAAACTGGAAAAATATGGTGCGG
AAGTGATTTCAGTATTACAGAAATACTCTGAATGGACATCGCCAGCTGAAGACAGTTCCCCAGGGATAAG
CCTGTCCAGCAGCAGAGGCCCCGGAAGAAGTGCCGCTGAGGAGCTCGACGAGGAAATACCCGTATCTTCC
CACTACTTTGCAAGTAAAACCAGAAATGAAAGGAAGAGGAAAAAGATGCCAGCCTCCCAAAGGTCTAAGA
GGAGAAAAACTGCTTCCAGTGGTTCCAAGGCAAAGGGGGGGTCTGCCACATGTAGAAAGATATCTTCCAA
AACGAAATCCTCCAGCATCATTGGATCCAGTTCAGCCTCACATACTTCTCAAGCGACATCAGGAGCCAAT
AGCAAATTGGGGATTATGGCTCCACCGAAGCCTATAAATAGACCGTTTCTTAAGCCTTCATATGCATTCT
CATAACAACCGAATCTCAATGTACATAGACCCTCTTTCTTGTTTGTCAGCATCTGACCATCTGTGACTAT
AAAGCTGTTATTCTTGTTATACCAAAAAAAAAAAAAAAAAAAAACTCGACGGTACCGCGGGCCCGGGATC
CACCGGATCTAGATAACTGATCATAATCAGCCATACCACATTTGTAGAGGTTTTACTTGCTTTAAAAAAC
CTCCCACACCTCCCCCTGAACCTGAAACATAAAATGAATGCAATTGTTGTTGTTAACTTGTTTATTGCAG
CTTATAATGGTTACAAATAAAGCAATAGCATCACAAATTTCACAAATAAAGCATTTTTTTCACTGCATTC
TAGTTGTGGTTTGTCCAAACTCATCAATGTATCTTAACGCGTAAATTGTAAGCGTTAATATTTTGTTAAA
ATTCGCGTTAAATTTTTGTTAAATCAGCTCATTTTTTAACCAATAGGCCGAAATCGGCAAAATCCCTTAT
AAATCAAAAGAATAGACCGAGATAGGGT
[37 nt withheld, positions 6154-6190]
AAAGAACGTGGACTCCAACGTCAAAGG
[49 nt withheld, positions 6218-6266]
T
[91 nt withheld, positions 6268-6358]
G
[124 nt withheld, positions 6360-6483]
CAGGTGGCACTTTTCGGGGAAATGTGCGCGGAACCCCTATTTGTTTATTTTTCTAAATACATTCAAATAT
GTATCCGCTCATGAGACAATAACCCTGATAAATGCTTCAATAATATTGAAAAAGGAAGAGTCCTGAGGCG
GAAAGAACCAGCTGTGGAATGTGTGTCAGTTAGGGTGTGGAAAGTCCCCAGGCTCCCCAGCAGGCAGAAG
TATGCAAAGCATGCATCTCAATTAGTCAGCAACCAGGTGTGGAAAGTCCCCAGGCTCCCCAGCAGGCAGA
AGTATGCAAAGCATGCATCTCAATTAGTCAGCAACCATAGTCCCGCCCCTAACTCCGCCCATCCCGCCCC
TAACTCCGCCCAGTTCCGCCCATTCTCCGCCCCATGGCTGACTAATTTTTTTTATTTATGCAGAGGCCGA
GGCCGCCTCGGCCTCTGAGCTATTCCAGAAGTAGTGAGGAGGCTTTTTTGGAGGCCTAGGCTTTTGCAAA
GATCGATCAAGAGACAGGATGAGGATCGTTTCGCATGATTGAACAAGATGGATTGCACGCAGGTTCTCCG
GCCGCTTGGGTGGAGAGGCTATTCGGCTATGACTGGGCACAACAGACAATCGGCTGCTCTGATGCCGCCG
TGTTCCGGCTGTCAGCGCAGGGGCGCCCGGTTCTTTTTGTCAAGACCGACCTGTCCGGTGCCCTGAATGA
ACTGCAAGACGAGGCAGCGCGGCTATCGTGGCTGGCCACGACGGGCGTTCCTTGCGCAGCTGTGCTCGAC
GTTGTCACTGAAGCGGGAAGGGACTGGCTGCTATTGGGCGAAGTGCCGGGGCAGGATCTCCTGTCATCTC
ACCTTGCTCCTGCCGAGAAAGTATCCATCATGGCTGATGCAATGCGGCGGCTGCATACGCTTGATCCGGC
TACCTGCCCATTCGACCACCAAGCGAAACATCGCATCGAGCGAGCACGTACTCGGATGGAAGCCGGTCTT
GTCGATCAGGATGATCTGGACGAAGAGCATCAGGGGCTCGCGCCAGCCGAACTGTTCGCCAGGCTCAAGG
CGAGCATGCCCGACGGCGAGGATCTCGTCGTGACCCATGGCGATGCCTGCTTGCCGAATATCATGGTGGA
AAATGGCCGCTTTTCTGGATTCATCGACTGTGGCCGGCTGGGTGTGGCGGACCGCTATCAGGACATAGCG
TTGGCTACCCGTGATATTGCTGAAGAGCTTGGCGGCGAATGGGCTGACCGCTTCCTCGTGCTTTACGGTA
TCGCCGCTCCCGATTCGCAGCGCATCGCCTTCTATCGCCTTCTTGACGAGTTCTTCTGAGCGGGACTCTG
GGGTTCGAAATGACCGACCAAGCGACGCCCAACCTGCCATCACGAGATTTCGATTCCACCGCCGCCTTCT
ATGAAAGGTTGGGCTTCGGAATCGTTTTCCGGGACGCCGGCTGGATGATCCTCCAGCGCGGGGATCTCAT
GCTGGAGTTCTTCGCCCACCCTAGGGGGAGGCTAACTGAAACACGGAAGGAGACAATACCGGAAGGAACC
CGCGCTATGACGGCAATAAAAAGACAGAATAAAACGCACGGTGTTGGGTCGTTTGTTCATAAACGCGGGG
TTCGGTCCCAGGGCTGGCACTCTGTCGATACCCCACCGAGACCCCATTGGGGCCAATACGCCCGCGTTTC
TTCCTTTTCCCCACCCCACCCCCCAAGTTCGGGTGAAGGCCCAGGGCTCGCAGCCAACGTCGGGGCGGCA
GGCCCTGCCATAGCCTCAGGTTACTCATATATACTTTAGATTGATTTAAAACTTCATTTTTAATTTAAAA
GGATCTAGGTGAAGATCCTTTTTGATAATCTCATGACCAAAATCCCTTAACGTGAGTTTTCGTTCCACTG
AGCGTCAGACCCCGTAGAAAAGATCAAAGGATCTTCTTGAGATCCTTTTTTTCTGCGCGTAATCTGCTGC
TTGCAAACAAAAAAACCACCGCTACCAGCGGTGGTTTGTTTGCCGGATCAAGAGCTACCAACTCTTTTTC
CGAAGGTAACTGGCTTCAGCAGAGCGCAGATACCAAATACTGTCCTTCTAGTGTAGCCGTAGTTAGGCCA
CCACTTCAAGAACTCTGTAGCACCGCCTACATACCTCGCTCTGCTAATCCTGTTACCAGTGGCTGCTGCC
AGTGGCGATAAGTCGTGTCTTACCGGGTTGGACTCAAGACGATAGTTACCGGATAAGGCGCAGCGGTCGG
GCTGAACGGGGGGTTCGTGCACACAGCCCAGCTTGGAGCGAACGACCTACACCGAACTGAGATACCTACA
GCGTGAGCTATGAGAAAGCGCCACGCTTCCCGAAGGGAGAAAGGCGGACAGGTATCCGGTAAGCGGCAGG
GTCGGAACAGGAGAGCGCACGAGGGAGCTTCCAGGGGGAAACGCCTGGTATCTTTATAGTCCTGTCGGGT
TTCGCCACCTCTGACTTGAGCGTCGATTTTTGTGATGCTCGTCAGGGGGGCGGAGCCTATGGAAAAACGC
CAGCAACGCGGCCTTTTTACGGTTCCTGGCCTTTTGCTGGCCTTTTGCTCACATGTTCTTTCCTGCGTTA
TCCCCTGATTCTGTGGATAACCGTATTACCGCCATGCAT
