>Addgene plasmid #80071 | GFP-BLM DM | addgene partial sequence | sequence record 152394 | CMV-F 5'-CGCAAATGGGCGGTAGGCGTG-3'
GCAGAGCTGGTTTAGTGAACCGTCAGATCCGCTAGCGCTACCGGTCGCCACCATGGTGAGCAAGGGCGAG
GAGCTGTTCACCGGGGTGGTGCCCATCCTGGTCGAGCTGGACGGCGACGTAAACGGCCACAAGTTCAGCG
TGTCCGGCGAGGGCGAGGGCGATGCCACCTACGGCAAGCTGACCCTGAAGTTCATCTGCACCACCGGCAA
GCTGCCCGTGCCCTGGCCCACCCTCGTGACCACCCTGACCTACGGCGTGCAGTGCTTCAGCCGCTACCCC
GACCACATGAAGCAGCACGACTTCTTCAAGTCCGCCATGCCCGAAGGCTACGTCCAGGAGCGCACCATCT
TCTTCAAGGACGACGGCAACTACAAGACCCGCGCCGAGGTGAAGTTCGAGGGCGACACCCTGGTGAACCG
CATCGAGCTGAAGGGCATCGACTTCAAGGAGGACGGCAACATCCTGGGGCACAAGCTGGAGTACAACTAC
AACAGCCACAACGTCTATATCATGGCCGACAAGCAGAAGAACGGCATCAAGGTGAACTTCAAGATCCGCC
ACAACATCGAGGACGGCAGCGTGCAGCTCGCCGACCACTACCAGCAGAACACCCCCATCGGCGACGGCCC
CGTGCTGCTGCCCGACAACCACTACCTGAGCACCCAGTCCGCCCTGAGCAAAGACCCCAACGAGAAGCGC
GATCACATGGTCCTGCTGGAGTTCGTGACCGCCGCCGGGATCACTCTCGGCATGGACGAGCTGTACAAGT
CCGGACTCAGATCTCGAGCTCAAGCTTCGAATTCTGCAGTCGAGATCGAGG
