>Addgene plasmid #80071 | GFP-BLM DM | addgene partial sequence | sequence record 152395 | SV40pA-R 5'-GAAATTTGTGATGCTATTGC-3'
CAAGTTAACAACAACAATTGCATTCATTTTATGTTTCAGGTTCAGGGGGAGGTGTGGGAGGTTTTTTAAA
GCAAGTAAAACCTCTACAAATGTGGTATGGCTGATTATGATCAGTTATCTAGATCCGGTGGATCCCGGGC
CCGCGGTACCGTCGAGTTTTTTTTTTTTTTTTTTTGGTATAACAAGAATAACAGCTTTATAGTCACAGAT
GGTCAGATGCTGACAAACAAGAAAGAGGGTCTATGTACATTGAGATTCGGTTGTTATGAGAATGCATATG
AAGGCTTAAGAAACGGTCTATTTATAGGCTTCGGTGGAGCCATAATCCCCAATTTGCTATTGGCTCCTGA
TGTCGCTTGAGAAGTATGTGAGGCTGAACTGGATCCAATGATGCTGGAGGATTTCGTTTTGGAAGATATC
TTTCTACATGTGGCAGACCCCCCCTTTGCCTTGGAACCACTGGAAGCAGTTTTTCTCCTCTTAGACCTTT
GGGAGGCTGGCATCTTTTTCCTCTTCCTTTCATTTCTGGTTTTACTTGCAAAGTAGTGGGAAGATACAGG
TATTTCCTCGTCGAGCTCCTCAGCGGCACTTCTTCCGGGGCCTCTGCTGCTGGACAGGCTTATCCCTGGG
GAACTGTCTTCAGCTGGCGATGTCCATTCAGAGTATTTCTGTAATACTGAAATCACTTCCGCACCATATT
TTTCCAGTTTGTCTTCAGTAACACCATCAATTTGAAGCAA
