>Addgene plasmid #80071 | GFP-BLM DM | addgene partial sequence | sequence record 153787 | hBLM-F 5'-TGGAAGAAGCTGAATTACAT-3'
TTTGATGATGATGATTATGATACGGATTTTGTTCCACCTTCTCCAGAAGAAATTATTTCTGCTTCTTCTT
CCTCTTCAAGATGCCTTAGTACGTTAAAGGACCTTGACACATCTGACAGAAGAGAGGATGTTCTTAGCAC
ATCAAAAGATCTTTTGTCAAAACCTGAGAAAATGAGTATGCAGGAGCTGAATCCAGAAACCAGCACAGAC
TGTGACGCT
[150 nt withheld, positions 220-369]
GTAGATTTTAATAAAAGTGATGCCAGTCTTCTTGGCTCATTGTGGAGATACAGGCCTGATTCACTTGATG
GCCCTATGGAGGGTGATTCCTGCCCTACAGGGAATTCTATGAAGGAGTTAAATTTTTCACACCTTCCCTC
AAATTCTGTTTCTCCTGGGGACTGTTTACTGACTACCACCCTAGGAAAGACAGGATTCTCTGCCACCAGG
AAGAATCTTTTTGAAAGGCCTTTATTCAATACCCATTTACAGAAGTCCTTTGTAAGTAGCAACTGGGCTG
AAACACCAAGACTAGGAAAAAAAAATGAAAGCTCTTATTTCCCAGGAAATGTTCTCACAAGCACTGCTGT
GAAAGATCAGAATAAACATACTGCTTCAATAAATGACTTAGAAAGAGAAACCCAACCTTCCTATGATATT
GATAATTTTGACATAGATGACTT
